Addgene plasmid #11180: pCAG-YFP
Purpose: Mammalian expression vector for expression of YFP
Depositing lab: Connie Cepko. Depositing organization: Harvard Medical School. Publication: Electroporation and RNA interference in the rodent retina in vivo and in vitro. Matsuda T, Cepko CL. Proc Natl Acad Sci U S A. 2004 Jan 6. 101(1):16-22. 10.1073/pnas.2235688100 PubMed 14603031.
Backbone
  Vector backbone: pCAGEN
  Backbone manufacturer: Available at Addgene (#11160)
  Backbone size w/o insert (bp): 4779
  Vector type: Mammalian Expression
Growth in bacteria
  Bacterial resistance: Ampicillin, 100 μg/mL
  Growth temperature: 37°C
  Growth strain: DH5alpha
  Copy number: High Copy
Gene/Insert
  Gene/Insert name: EYFP from Aequorea victoria (alt names: YFP; yellow fluorescent protein)
  Insert size (bp): 772
  Cloning method: Restriction Enzyme; 5′ cloning site EcoRI (not destroyed); 3′ cloning site NotI (not destroyed)
  Sequencing primers: 5′ pCAG-F; 3′ EGFP-N
Resource information
  A portion of this plasmid was derived from a plasmid made by: EYFP was from pEYFP-N1 (Clontech).
Terms and licenses: Academic/Nonprofit Terms; Industry Terms: Not Available to Industry
How to cite: pCAG-YFP was a gift from Connie Cepko (Addgene plasmid # 11180 ; http://n2t.net/addgene:11180 ; RRID:Addgene_11180)
