[The description below was written by a language model from this plasmid's Addgene catalogue record and pLannotate feature annotations shown in this document.]
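Description:
pCAG-YFP is a mammalian expression plasmid built on the pCAGEN backbone that drives strong, constitutive expression of enhanced yellow fluorescent protein. It is maintained in E. coli as a high-copy plasmid through a ColE1/pUC-type origin and selected with ampicillin via a β-lactamase gene under its own bla promoter. No mammalian selection marker is annotated, so the design suits transient expression rather than drug-selected stable lines. An SV40 origin of replication is also present, which can permit episomal amplification in cells that supply SV40 large T antigen. Remnants of lac promoter/operator, lacI and SV40 promoter sequences are carried over from the backbone.

The expression cassette uses the composite CAG promoter: the human cytomegalovirus immediate-early enhancer fused to the chicken β-actin promoter, followed by a chimeric chicken β-actin/rabbit β-globin intron that promotes efficient splicing and high transcript levels. The EYFP coding sequence, a mammalian codon-optimised yellow variant of the Aequorea victoria fluorescent protein taken from a commercial pEYFP-N1 vector, was inserted between the EcoRI and NotI sites of the polylinker, both of which are retained. Transcripts terminate at a rabbit β-globin polyadenylation signal. The short "HBB" fragments flagged on either side of the insert are most likely β-globin exon sequence belonging to the intron and 3′ region of the cassette rather than separate coding elements.

The plasmid serves as a ubiquitous fluorescent reporter for marking transfected cells. The associated publication concerns in vivo and in vitro electroporation of the rodent retina, where a construct like this can label electroporated cells or act as a co-transfection marker.
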