Features (pLannotate 1.2.2; 19 found; start..end, strand, type, name):
      4..383     +  enhancer       CMV enhancer: human cytomegalovirus immediate early enhancer
    386..661     +  promoter       chicken β-actin promoter: No description available
    662..1670    +  intron         chimeric intron: chimera between introns from chicken β-actin and rabbit β-globin
   1668..1724    +  CDS            HBB (fragment): HBB_LEPEU - Experimental evidence at protein level: Swiss-Prot protein existence level 1. Involved in oxygen transport from the lung to the various peripheral tissues. From Lepus europaeus (European hare).
   1719..1755    +  misc_feature   MCS (fragment): multiple cloning site
   1769..2488    +  CDS            EYFP: enhanced YFP mammalian codon-optimized
   2498..2569    +  CDS            HBB (fragment): HBB_PONPY - Experimental evidence at transcript level: Swiss-Prot protein existence level 2. Involved in oxygen transport from the lung to the various peripheral tissues. From Pongo pygmaeus (Bornean orangutan).
   2640..2695    +  polyA_signal   β-globin poly(A) signal: rabbit β-globin polyadenylation signal (Gil and Proudfoot, 1987)
   3078..3094    -  protein_bind   lac operator: The lac repressor binds to the lac operator to inhibit transcription in E. coli. This inhibition can be relieved by adding lactose or isopropyl-β-D-thiogalactopyranoside (IPTG). lac repressor encoded by lacI
   3102..3132    -  promoter       lac promoter: promoter for the E. coli lac operon
   3147..3168    -  protein_bind   CAP binding site: CAP binding activates transcription in the presence of cAMP. E. coli catabolite activator protein
   3181..3220    -  CDS            lacI (fragment): lac repressor; lacI; The lac repressor binds to the lac operator to inhibit transcription in E. coli. This inhibition can be relieved by adding lactose or isopropyl-β-D-thiogalactopyranoside (IPTG).
   3227..3249    +  promoter       SV40 promoter (fragment): SV40 enhancer and early promoter
   3273..3408    +  rep_origin     SV40 ori: SV40 origin of replication
   3428..3562    +  polyA_signal   SV40 poly(A) signal: SV40 polyadenylation signal
   3564..3618    -  CDS            lacI (fragment): lac repressor; lacI; The lac repressor binds to the lac operator to inhibit transcription in E. coli. This inhibition can be relieved by adding lactose or isopropyl-β-D-thiogalactopyranoside (IPTG).
   3801..4389    -  rep_origin     ori: high-copy-number ColE1/pMB1/pBR322/pUC origin of replication
   4560..5420    -  CDS            AmpR: β-lactamase; bla; confers resistance to ampicillin, carbenicillin, and related antibiotics
   5421..5525    -  promoter       AmpR promoter: bla
>Addgene plasmid #11180 | pCAG-YFP | depositor full sequence | sequence record 6919 | Author sequence
GTCGACATTGATTATTGACTAGTTATTAATAGTAATCAATTACGGGGTCATTAGTTCATAGCCCATATAT
GGAGTTCCGCGTTACATAACTTACGGTAAATGGCCCGCCTGGCTGACCGCCCAACGACCCCCGCCCATTG
ACGTCAATAATGACGTATGTTCCCATAGTAACGCCAATAGGGACTTTCCATTGACGTCAATGGGTGGACT
ATTTACGGTAAACTGCCCACTTGGCAGTACATCAAGTGTATCATATGCCAAGTACGCCCCCTATTGACGT
CAATGACGGTAAATGGCCCGCCTGGCATTATGCCCAGTACATGACCTTATGGGACTTTCCTACTTGGCAG
TACATCTACGTATTAGTCATCGCTATTACCATGGGTCGAGGTGAGCCCCACGTTCTGCTTCACTCTCCCC
ATCTCCCCCCCCTCCCCACCCCCAATTTTGTATTTATTTATTTTTTAATTATTTTGTGCAGCGATGGGGG
CGGGGGGGGGGGGGGCGCGCGCCAGGCGGGGCGGGGCGGGGCGAGGGGCGGGGCGGGGCGAGGCGGAGAG
GTGCGGCGGCAGCCAATCAGAGCGGCGCGCTCCGAAAGTTTCCTTTTATGGCGAGGCGGCGGCGGCGGCG
GCCCTATAAAAAGCGAAGCGCGCGGCGGGCGGGAGTCGCTGCGTTGCCTTCGCCCCGTGCCCCGCTCCGC
GCCGCCTCGCGCCGCCCGCCCCGGCTCTGACTGACCGCGTTACTCCCACAGGTGAGCGGGCGGGACGGCC
CTTCTCCTCCGGGCTGTAATTAGCGCTTGGTTTAATGACGGCTCGTTTCTTTTCTGTGGCTGCGTGAAAG
CCTTAAAGGGCTCCGGGAGGGCCCTTTGTGCGGGGGGGAGCGGCTCGGGGGGTGCGTGCGTGTGTGTGTG
CGTGGGGAGCGCCGCGTGCGGCCCGCGCTGCCCGGCGGCTGTGAGCGCTGCGGGCGCGGCGCGGGGCTTT
GTGCGCTCCGCGTGTGCGCGAGGGGAGCGCGGCCGGGGGCGGTGCCCCGCGGTGCGGGGGGGCTGCGAGG
GGAACAAAGGCTGCGTGCGGGGTGTGTGCGTGGGGGGGTGAGCAGGGGGTGTGGGCGCGGCGGTCGGGCT
GTAACCCCCCCCTGCACCCCCCTCCCCGAGTTGCTGAGCACGGCCCGGCTTCGGGTGCGGGGCTCCGTGC
GGGGCGTGGCGCGGGGCTCGCCGTGCCGGGCGGGGGGTGGCGGCAGGTGGGGGTGCCGGGCGGGGCGGGG
CCGCCTCGGGCCGGGGAGGGCTCGGGGGAGGGGCGCGGCGGCCCCGGAGCGCCGGCGGCTGTCGAGGCGC
GGCGAGCCGCAGCCATTGCCTTTTATGGTAATCGTGCGAGAGGGCGCAGGGACTTCCTTTGTCCCAAATC
TGGCGGAGCCGAAATCTGGGAGGCGCCGCCGCACCCCCTCTAGCGGGCGCGGGCGAAGCGGTGCGGCGCC
GGCAGGAAGGAAATGGGCGGGGAGGGCCTTCGTGCGTCGCCGCGCCGCCGTCCCCTTCTCCATCTCCAGC
CTCGGGGCTGCCGCAGGGGGACGGCTGCCTTCGGGGGGGACGGGGCAGGGCGGGGTTCGGCTTCTGGCGT
GTGACCGGCGGCTCTAGAGCCTCTGCTAACCATGTTCATGCCTTCTTCTTTTTCCTACAGCTCCTGGGCA
ACGTGCTGGTTATTGTGCTGTCTCATCATTTTGGCAAAGAATTCTGCAGTCGACGGTACCGCGGGCCCGG
GATCCACCGGTCGCCACCATGGTGAGCAAGGGCGAGGAGCTGTTCACCGGGGTGGTGCCCATCCTGGTCG
AGCTGGACGGCGACGTAAACGGCCACAAGTTCAGCGTGTCCGGCGAGGGCGAGGGCGATGCCACCTACGG
CAAGCTGACCCTGAAGTTCATCTGCACCACCGGCAAGCTGCCCGTGCCCTGGCCCACCCTCGTGACCACC
TTCGGCTACGGCCTGCAGTGCTTCGCCCGCTACCCCGACCACATGAAGCAGCACGACTTCTTCAAGTCCG
CCATGCCCGAAGGCTACGTCCAGGAGCGCACCATCTTCTTCAAGGACGACGGCAACTACAAGACCCGCGC
CGAGGTGAAGTTCGAGGGCGACACCCTGGTGAACCGCATCGAGCTGAAGGGCATCGACTTCAAGGAGGAC
GGCAACATCCTGGGGCACAAGCTGGAGTACAACTACAACAGCCACAACGTCTATATCATGGCCGACAAGC
AGAAGAACGGCATCAAGGTGAACTTCAAGATCCGCCACAACATCGAGGACGGCAGCGTGCAGCTCGCCGA
CCACTACCAGCAGAACACCCCCATCGGCGACGGCCCCGTGCTGCTGCCCGACAACCACTACCTGAGCTAC
CAGTCCGCCCTGAGCAAAGACCCCAACGAGAAGCGCGATCACATGGTCCTGCTGGAGTTCGTGACCGCCG
CCGGGATCACTCTCGGCATGGACGAGCTGTACAAGTAAAGCGGCCGCACTCCTCAGGTGCAGGCTGCCTA
TCAGAAGGTGGTGGCTGGTGTGGCCAATGCCCTGGCTCACAAATACCACTGAGATCTTTTTCCCTCTGCC
AAAAATTATGGGGACATCATGAAGCCCCTTGAGCATCTGACTTCTGGCTAATAAAGGAAATTTATTTTCA
TTGCAATAGTGTGTTGGAATTTTTTGTGTCTCTCACTCGGAAGGACATATGGGAGGGCAAATCATTTAAA
ACATCAGAATGAGTATTTGGTTTAGAGTTTGGCAACATATGCCATATGCTGGCTGCCATGAACAAAGGTG
GCTATAAAGAGGTCATCAGTATATGAAACAGCCCCCTGCTGTCCATTCCTTATTCCATAGAAAAGCCTTG
ACTTGAGGTTAGATTTTTTTTATATTTTGTTTTGTGTTATTTTTTTCTTTAACATCCCTAAAATTTTCCT
TACATGTTTTACTAGCCAGATTTTTCCTCCTCTCCTGACTACTCCCAGTCATAGCTGTCCCTCTTCTCTT
ATGAAGATCCCTCGACCTGCAGCCCAAGCTTGGCGTAATCATGGTCATAGCTGTTTCCTGTGTGAAATTG
TTATCCGCTCACAATTCCACACAACATACGAGCCGGAAGCATAAAGTGTAAAGCCTGGGGTGCCTAATGA
GTGAGCTAACTCACATTAATTGCGTTGCGCTCACTGCCCGCTTTCCAGTCGGGAAACCTGTCGTGCCAGC
GGATCCGCATCTCAATTAGTCAGCAACCATAGTCCCGCCCCTAACTCCGCCCATCCCGCCCCTAACTCCG
CCCAGTTCCGCCCATTCTCCGCCCCATGGCTGACTAATTTTTTTTATTTATGCAGAGGCCGAGGCCGCCT
CGGCCTCTGAGCTATTCCAGAAGTAGTGAGGAGGCTTTTTTGGAGGCCTAGGCTTTTGCAAAAAGCTAAC
TTGTTTATTGCAGCTTATAATGGTTACAAATAAAGCAATAGCATCACAAATTTCACAAATAAAGCATTTT
TTTCACTGCATTCTAGTTGTGGTTTGTCCAAACTCATCAATGTATCTTATCATGTCTGGATCCGCTGCAT
TAATGAATCGGCCAACGCGCGGGGAGAGGCGGTTTGCGTATTGGGCGCTCTTCCGCTTCCTCGCTCACTG
ACTCGCTGCGCTCGGTCGTTCGGCTGCGGCGAGCGGTATCAGCTCACTCAAAGGCGGTAATACGGTTATC
CACAGAATCAGGGGATAACGCAGGAAAGAACATGTGAGCAAAAGGCCAGCAAAAGGCCAGGAACCGTAAA
AAGGCCGCGTTGCTGGCGTTTTTCCATAGGCTCCGCCCCCCTGACGAGCATCACAAAAATCGACGCTCAA
GTCAGAGGTGGCGAAACCCGACAGGACTATAAAGATACCAGGCGTTTCCCCCTGGAAGCTCCCTCGTGCG
CTCTCCTGTTCCGACCCTGCCGCTTACCGGATACCTGTCCGCCTTTCTCCCTTCGGGAAGCGTGGCGCTT
TCTCAATGCTCACGCTGTAGGTATCTCAGTTCGGTGTAGGTCGTTCGCTCCAAGCTGGGCTGTGTGCACG
AACCCCCCGTTCAGCCCGACCGCTGCGCCTTATCCGGTAACTATCGTCTTGAGTCCAACCCGGTAAGACA
CGACTTATCGCCACTGGCAGCAGCCACTGGTAACAGGATTAGCAGAGCGAGGTATGTAGGCGGTGCTACA
GAGTTCTTGAAGTGGTGGCCTAACTACGGCTACACTAGAAGGACAGTATTTGGTATCTGCGCTCTGCTGA
AGCCAGTTACCTTCGGAAAAAGAGTTGGTAGCTCTTGATCCGGCAAACAAACCACCGCTGGTAGCGGTGG
TTTTTTTGTTTGCAAGCAGCAGATTACGCGCAGAAAAAAAGGATCTCAAGAAGATCCTTTGATCTTTTCT
ACGGGGTCTGACGCTCAGTGGAACGAAAACTCACGTTAAGGGATTTTGGTCATGAGATTATCAAAAAGGA
TCTTCACCTAGATCCTTTTAAATTAAAAATGAAGTTTTAAATCAATCTAAAGTATATATGAGTAAACTTG
GTCTGACAGTTACCAATGCTTAATCAGTGAGGCACCTATCTCAGCGATCTGTCTATTTCGTTCATCCATA
GTTGCCTGACTCCCCGTCGTGTAGATAACTACGATACGGGAGGGCTTACCATCTGGCCCCAGTGCTGCAA
TGATACCGCGAGACCCACGCTCACCGGCTCCAGATTTATCAGCAATAAACCAGCCAGCCGGAAGGGCCGA
GCGCAGAAGTGGTCCTGCAACTTTATCCGCCTCCATCCAGTCTATTAATTGTTGCCGGGAAGCTAGAGTA
AGTAGTTCGCCAGTTAATAGTTTGCGCAACGTTGTTGCCATTGCTACAGGCATCGTGGTGTCACGCTCGT
CGTTTGGTATGGCTTCATTCAGCTCCGGTTCCCAACGATCAAGGCGAGTTACATGATCCCCCATGTTGTG
CAAAAAAGCGGTTAGCTCCTTCGGTCCTCCGATCGTTGTCAGAAGTAAGTTGGCCGCAGTGTTATCACTC
ATGGTTATGGCAGCACTGCATAATTCTCTTACTGTCATGCCATCCGTAAGATGCTTTTCTGTGACTGGTG
AGTACTCAACCAAGTCATTCTGAGAATAGTGTATGCGGCGACCGAGTTGCTCTTGCCCGGCGTCAATACG
GGATAATACCGCGCCACATAGCAGAACTTTAAAAGTGCTCATCATTGGAAAACGTTCTTCGGGGCGAAAA
CTCTCAAGGATCTTACCGCTGTTGAGATCCAGTTCGATGTAACCCACTCGTGCACCCAACTGATCTTCAG
CATCTTTTACTTTCACCAGCGTTTCTGGGTGAGCAAAAACAGGAAGGCAAAATGCCGCAAAAAAGGGAAT
AAGGGCGACACGGAAATGTTGAATACTCATACTCTTCCTTTTTCAATATTATTGAAGCATTTATCAGGGT
TATTGTCTCATGAGCGGATACATATTTGAATGTATTTAGAAAAATAAACAAATAGGGGTTCCGCGCACAT
TTCCCCGAAAAGTGCCACCTG
