>Addgene plasmid #11180 | pCAG-YFP | addgene partial sequence | sequence record 49342 | pCAG-F 5'-GCAACGTGCTGGTTATTGTG-3'
GCTGGACGGCGACGTAAACGGCCACAAGTTCAGCGTGTCCGGCGAGGGCGAGGGCGATGCCACCTACGGC
AAGCTGACCCTGAAGTTCATCTGCACCACCGGCAAGCTGCCCGTGCCCTGGCCCACCCTCGTGACCACCT
TCGGCTACGGCCTGCAGTGCTTCGCCCGCTACCCCGACCACATGAAGCAGCACGACTTCTTCAAGTCCGC
CATGCCCGAAGGCTACGTCCAGGAGCGCACCATCTTCTTCAAGGACGACGGCAACTACAAGACCCGCGCC
GAGGTGAAGTTCGAGGGCGACACCCTGGTGAACCGCATCGAGCTGAAGGGCATCGACTTCAAGGAGGACG
GCAACATCCTGGGGCACAAGCTGGAGTACAACTACAACAGCCACAACGTCTATATCATGGCCGACAAGCA
GAAGAACGGCATCAAGGTGAACTTCAAGATCCGCCACAACATCGAGGACGGCAGCGTGCAGCTCGCCGAC
CACTACCAGCAGAACACCCCCATCGGCGACGGCCCCGTGCTGCTGCCCGACAACCACTACCTGAGCTACC
AGTCCGCCCTGAGCAAAGACCCCAACGAGAAGCGCGATCACATGGTCCTGCTGGAGTTCGTGACCGCCGC
CGGGATCACTCTCGGCATGGACGAGCTGTACAAGTAAAGCGGCCGCACTCCTCAGGTGCAGGCTGCCTAT
CAGAAGGTGGTGGCTGGTGTGGCCAATGCCCTGGCTCACAAATACCACTGAGATCTTT
