>Addgene plasmid #11180 | pCAG-YFP | addgene partial sequence | sequence record 49346 | EGFP-C 5'-CATGGTCCTGCTGGAGTTCGTG-3'
AAGCGGCCGCACTCCTCAGGTGCAGGCTGCCTATCAGAAGGTGGTGGCTGGTGTGGCCAATGCCCTGGCT
CACAAATACCACTGAGATCTTTTTCCCTCTGCCAAAAATTATGGGGACATCATGAAGCCCCTTGAGCATC
TGACTTCTGGCTAATAAAGGAAATTTATTTTCATTGCAATAGTGTGTTGGAATTTTTTGTGTCTCTCACT
CGGAAGGACATATGGGAGGGCAAATCATTTAAAACATCAGAATGAGTATTTGGTTTAGAGTTTGGCAACA
TATGCCCATATGCTGGCTGCCATGAACAAAGGTTGGCTATAAAGAGGTCATCAGTATATGAAACAGCCCC
CTGCTGTCCATTCCTTATTCCATAGAAAAGCCTTGACTTGAGGTTAGATTTTTTTTATATTTTGTTTTGT
GTTATTTTTTTCTTTAACATCCCTAAAATTTTCCTTACATGTTTTACTAGCCAGATTTTTCCTCCTCTCC
TGACTACTCCCAGTCATAGCTGTCCCTCTTCTCTTATGGAGATCCCTCGACCTGCAGCCCAAGCTTGGCG
TAATCATGGTCATAGCTGTTTCCTGTGTGAAATTGTTATCCGCTCACAATTCCACACAACATACGAGCCG
GAAGCATAAAGTGTAAAGCCTGGGGTGCCTAATGAGTGAGCTAACTCACATTAATTGCGTTGCGCTCACT
GCCCGCTTTCCAGTCGGGAAACCTGTCGTGCCAGCGGATCCGCATCTCAATTAGTCAGCAACCATAGTCC
CGCC
